Addgene plasmid #106904: pFC902
Purpose: The vector has a U3 promoter and terminator controlled gene encoding a transcript containing the sgRNA flanked by a tRNA-Gly repeat; and a gene encoding cas9 controlled by Ptef1 and Ttef1
Depositing lab: Uffe Mortensen. Depositing organization: Danmarks Tekniske Universitet. Publication: Efficient Oligo nucleotide mediated CRISPR-Cas9 Gene Editing in Aspergilli. Nodvig CS, Hoof JB, Kogle ME, Jarczynska ZD, Lehmbeck J, Klitgaard DK, Mortensen UH. Fungal Genet Biol. 2018 Jan 8. pii: S1087-1845(18)30004-5. doi: 10.1016/j.fgb.2018.01.004. PubMed 29325827.
Backbone
  Vector backbone: custom
  Total vector size (bp): 16702
  Modifications to backbone: AMA1 element
  Vector type: Bacterial Expression, CRISPR ; Fungal expression
  Selectable markers: pyrG
Growth in bacteria
  Bacterial resistance: Ampicillin, 100 μg/mL
  Growth temperature: 37°C
  Growth strain: DH5alpha
  Copy number: Unknown
Gene/Insert 1
  Gene/Insert name: cas9
  Species: Synthetic; synthetic gene, codon optimized for A. niger
  Insert size (bp): 4131
  GenBank ID: KT031983
  Tag / fusion protein: SV40 NLS (C terminal on insert)
Gene/Insert 2
  Gene/Insert name: pyrG
  Species: Aspergillus fumigatus
  Insert size (bp): 905
Gene/Insert 3
  Gene/Insert name: U3 promoter and terminator controlled gene encoding a transcript containing the sgRNA flanked by a tRNA gly repeat
  Insert size (bp): 1845
Resource information
  A portion of this plasmid was derived from a plasmid made by: The cas9 gene contained in the vector is a custom made version that we bought from GenScript. pFC902 contains the same pyrG marker as in pFC330 (Plasmid 87842) and the same AMA1 sequence as in pFC330 (Plasmid 87842).
Terms and licenses: Academic/Nonprofit Terms; Industry Terms: Not Available to Industry
How to cite: pFC902 was a gift from Uffe Mortensen (Addgene plasmid # 106904 ; http://n2t.net/addgene:106904 ; RRID:Addgene_106904)
