[The description below was written by a language model from this plasmid's Addgene catalogue record and pLannotate feature annotations shown in this document.]
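Description:
pFC902 is a large (about 16.7 kb) custom E. coli–Aspergillus shuttle vector for CRISPR-Cas9 genome editing in filamentous fungi. In bacteria it is maintained through a high-copy ColE1/pUC-type origin and selected with ampicillin via the β-lactamase gene. In the fungal host it replicates autonomously thanks to the AMA1 element from Aspergillus nidulans, so it does not need to integrate into the genome. It is selected through the Aspergillus fumigatus pyrG marker, which encodes orotidine-5'-phosphate decarboxylase and complements uridine/uracil auxotrophy. The automated annotation labels this region as fragments of the homologous yeast URA3. The annotation also picks up two minimal FRT sites, one of them next to the marker, along with small fragments of other vector elements (KanR, lacZα, rrnB terminators). The record gives no function for any of these.

The payload consists of two expression units. One is a cas9 gene derived from Streptococcus pyogenes, synthesised with codon optimisation for A. niger and carrying a C-terminal SV40 nuclear localisation signal, expressed from the tef1 promoter and terminator. The other is an sgRNA gene under a U3 promoter and terminator, whose transcript places the sgRNA, including the S. pyogenes guide scaffold, between two tRNA-Gly copies. Both tRNAs are visible in the feature table on either side of the scaffold. Endogenous tRNA-processing enzymes are expected to cleave at the tRNA boundaries and release a mature guide RNA with defined ends. The record does not state which target the protospacer addresses. The associated publication describes oligonucleotide-mediated Cas9 gene editing in Aspergilli, which indicates the vector's intended use: delivering both Cas9 and the guide from a single plasmid.
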