Features (pLannotate 1.2.2; 19 found; start..end, strand, type, name):
    862..958     -  promoter       AmpR promoter (fragment): bla
    988..1012    -  CDS            KanR (fragment): aminoglycoside phosphotransferase; aph(3')-Ia; confers resistance to kanamycin
   1041..1156    +  ncRNA          5S rRNA: Accession: RF00001 - 5S ribosomal RNA
   1160..1200    +  terminator     rrnB T1 terminator (fragment): transcription terminator T1 from the E. coli rrnB gene
   1244..1277    +  protein_bind   FRT (minimal): supports FLP-mediated excision but not integration (Turan and Bode, 2011) FLP recombinase from the Saccharomyces cerevisiae 2μ plasmid
   1590..6836    -  rep_origin     AMA1: replication origin from Aspergillus nidulans (Aleksenko and Clutterbuck, 1996)
   7577..7647    +  ncRNA          tRNA: Accession: RF00005 - tRNA
   7669..7744    +  misc_RNA       gRNA scaffold: guide RNA scaffold for the Streptococcus pyogenes CRISPR/Cas9 system
   7748..7818    +  ncRNA          tRNA: Accession: RF00005 - tRNA
   8946..13049   +  CDS            cas9: CAS9_STRP1 - Also known as csn1 From Streptococcus pyogenes serotype M1.
  13575..13601   +  terminator     trpC terminator (fragment): trpC; transcription terminator from the Aspergillus nidulans trpC gene (Punt et al., 1987)
  13622..13642   +  misc_feature   MCS (fragment): pUC18/19 multiple cloning site
  14039..14200   +  CDS            URA3 (fragment): PYRF_YEAST - Experimental evidence at protein level: Swiss-Prot protein existence level 1. From Saccharomyces cerevisiae (strain ATCC 204508 / S288c) (Baker's yeast).
  14254..14925   +  CDS            URA3 (fragment): PYRF_YEAST - Experimental evidence at protein level: Swiss-Prot protein existence level 1. From Saccharomyces cerevisiae (strain ATCC 204508 / S288c) (Baker's yeast).
  15189..15222   -  protein_bind   FRT (minimal): supports FLP-mediated excision but not integration (Turan and Bode, 2011) FLP recombinase from the Saccharomyces cerevisiae 2μ plasmid
  15692..15711   +  CDS            lacZα (fragment): LacZα fragment of β-galactosidase; lacZ fragment
  15736..15753   -  terminator     rrnB T2 terminator (fragment): transcription terminator T2 from the E. coli rrnB gene
  15978..16566   -  rep_origin     ori: high-copy-number ColE1/pMB1/pBR322/pUC origin of replication
  16688..859     -  CDS            AmpR (across the origin): β-lactamase; bla; confers resistance to ampicillin, carbenicillin, and related antibiotics
>Addgene plasmid #106904 | pFC902 | addgene full sequence | sequence record 206325 | Addgene NGS Result
ACCAATGCTTAATCAGTGAGGCACCTATCTCAGCGATCTGTCTATTTCGTTCATCCATAGTTGCCTGACT
CCCCGTCGTGTAGATAACTACGATACGGGAGGGCTTACCATCTGGCCCCAGCGCTGCGATGATACCGCGA
GAACCACGCTCACCGGCTCCGGATTTATCAGCAATAAACCAGCCAGCCGGAAGGGCCGAGCGCAGAAGTG
GTCCTGCAACTTTATCCGCCTCCATCCAGTCTATTAATTGTTGCCGGGAAGCTAGAGTAAGTAGTTCGCC
AGTTAATAGTTTGCGCAACGTTGTTGCCATCGCTACAGGCATCGTGGTGTCACGCTCGTCGTTTGGTATG
GCTTCATTCAGCTCCGGTTCCCAACGATCAAGGCGAGTTACATGATCCCCCATGTTGTGCAAAAAAGCGG
TTAGCTCCTTCGGTCCTCCGATCGTTGTCAGAAGTAAGTTGGCCGCAGTGTTATCACTCATGGTTATGGC
AGCGCTACATAATTCTCTTACTGTCATGCCATCCGTAAGATGCTTTTCTGTGACTGGTGAGTACTCAACC
AAGTCATTCTGAGAATAGTGTATGCGGCGACCGAGTTGCTCTTGCCCGGCGTCAATACGGGATAATACCG
CGCCACATAGCAGAACTTTAAAAGTGCTCATCATTGGAAAACGTTCTTCGGGGCGAAAACTCTCAAGGAT
CTTACCGCTGTTGAGATCCAGTTCGATGTAACCCACTCGTGCACCCAACTGATCTTCAGCATCTTTTACT
TTCACCAGCGTTTCTGGGTGAGCAAAAACAGGAAGGCAAAATGCCGCAAAAAAGGGAATAAGGGCGACAC
GGAAATGTTGAATACTCATATTCTTCCTTTTTCAATATTATTGAAGCATTTATCAGGGTTATTGTCTCAT
GAGCGGATACATATTTGAATGTATTTAGAAAAATAAACAAATAGGGGTCAGTGTTACAACCAATTAACCA
ATTCTGAACATTATCGCGAGCCCATTTATACCTGAATATGGCTCATAACACCCCTTGTTTGCCTGGCGGC
AGTAGCGCGGTGGTCCCACCTGACCCCATGCCGAACTCAGAAGTGAAACGCCGTAGCGCCGATGGTAGTG
TGGGGACTCCCCATGCGAGAGTAGGGAACTGCCAGGCATCAAATAAAACGAAAGGCTCAGTCGAAAGACT
GGGCCTTTCGCCCGGGCTAATTATGGGGTGTCGCCCTTATTCGACTCTATAGTGAAGTTCCTATTCTCTA
GAAAGTATAGGAACTTCTGAAGTGGGGATTTAAATGCGGCCGCGCTGAGGGTTTAATCGACGAAGCAGCT
GACGGCCAGTGCCAAGCTTAACGCGTACCGGGCCCAGTATATGTTCCGCAGATGACTGGAGCTCTGCCAT
ACGTGCCCTCTCAAGCACCATTTGTTCCATCTACAGAGACTAGTCACCAACTAGTCTATCAAGACTCACA
GGGTACATTGCTGAGACCAACTGACCAGAGGCAGGGTAGCGGATTGACGGCTCCATCTCCTTCACTTACA
AGGTCTATTGAAAGCCCTTTAGCATCACCAAGCGGAGAATAGATTGTTAAGCTTATTTTTTGTATACTGT
TTTGTGATAGCACGAAGTTTTTCCACGGTATCTTGTTAAAAATATATATTTGTGGCGGGCTTACCTACAT
CAAATTAATAAGAGACTAATTATAAACTAAACACACAAGCAAGCTACTTTAGGGTAAAAGTTTATAAATG
CTTTTGACGTATAAACGTTGCTTGTATTTATTATTACAATTAAAGGTGGATAGAAAACCTAGAGACTAGT
TAGAAACTAATCTCAGGTTTGCGTTAAACTAAATCAGAGCCCGAGAGGTTAACAGAACCTAGAAGGGGAC
TAGATATCCGGGTAGGGAAACAAAAAAAAAAACAAGACAGCCACATATTAGGGAGACTAGTTAGAAGCTA
GTTCCAGGACTAGGAAAATAAAAGACAATGATACCACAGTCTAGTTGACAACTAGATAGATTCTAGATTG
AGGCCAAAGTCTCTGAGATCCAGGTTAGTTGCAACTAATACTAGTTAGTATCTAGTCTCCTATAACTCTG
AAGCTAGAATAACTTACTACTATTATCCTCACCACTGTTCAGCTGCGCAAACGGAGTGATTGCAAGGTGT
TCAGAGACTAGTTATTGACTAGTCAGTGACTAGCAATAACTAACAAGGTATTAACCTACCATGTCTGCCA
TCACCCTGCACTTCCTCGGGCTCAGCAGCCTTTTCCTCCTCATTTTCATGCTCATTTTCCTTGTTTAAGA
CTGTGACTAGTCGAAGACTAGTCCAGAACCACAAAGGAGAAATGTCTTACCACTTTCTTCATTGCTTGTC
TCTTTTGCATTATCCATGTCTGCAACTAGTTAGAGTCTAGTTAGTGACTAGTCCGACGAGGACTTGCTTG
TCTCCGGATTGTTGGAGGAACTCTCCAGGGCCTCAAGATCCACAACAGAGCCTTCTAGAAGACTGGTCAA
TAACTAGTTGGTCTTTGTCTGAGTCTGACTTACGAGGTTGCATACTCGCTCCCTTTGCCTCGTCAATCGA
TGAGAAAAAGCGCCAAAACTCGCAATATGGCTTTGAACCACACGGTGCTGAGACTAGTTAGAATCTAGTC
CCAAACTAGCTTGGATAGCTTACCTTTGCCCTTTGCGTTGCGACAGGTCTTGCAGGGTATGGTTCCTTTC
TCACCAGCTGATTTAGCTGCCTTGCTACCCTCACGGCGGATCTGCATAAAGAGTGGCTAGAGGTTATAAA
TTAGCACTGATCCTAGGTACGGGGCTGAATGTAACTTGCCCTTCCTTTCTCATCGCGCGGCAAGACAGGC
TTGCTCAAATTCCTACCAGTCACAGGGGTATGCACGGCGTACGGACCACTTGAACTAGTCACAGATTAGT
TAGCAACTAGTCTGCATTGAATGGCTGTACTTACGGGCCCTCGCCATTGTCCTGATCATTTCCAGCTTCA
CCCTCGTTGCTGCAAAGTAGTTAGTGACTAGTCAAGGACTAGTTGAAATGGGAGAAGAAACTCACGAATT
CTCGACACCCTTAGTATTGTGGTCCTTGGACTTGGTGCTGCTATATATTAGCTAATACACTAGTTAGACT
CACGGAAACTTACGCAGCTCGCTTGCGCTTCTTGGTAGGAGTCGGGGTTGGGAGAACAGTGCCTTCAAAC
AAGCCTTCATACCATGCTACTTGACTAGTCAGGGACTAGTCACCAAGTAATCTAGATAGGACTTGCCTTT
GGCCTCCATCAGTTCCTTCATAGTGGGAGGTCCATTGTGCAATGTAAACTCCATGCCGTGGGAGTTCTTG
TCCTTCAAGTGCTTGACCAATATGTTTCTGTTGGCAGAGGGAACCTGTCAACTAGTTAATAACTAGTCAG
AAACTAGTATAGCAGTAGACTCACTGTACGCTTGAGGCATCCCTTCACTCGGCAGTAGACTTCATATGGA
TGGATATCAGGCACGCCATTGTCGTCCTGTGGACTAGTCAGTAACTAGGCTTAAAGCTAGTCGGGTCGGC
TTACTATCTTGAAATCCGGCAGCGTAAGCTCCCCGTCCTTAACTGCCTCGAGATAGTGACAGTACTCTGG
GGACTTTCGGAGATCGTTATCGCGAATGCTCGGCATACTAATCGTTGACTAGTCTTGGACTAGTCCCGAG
CAAAAAGGATTGGAGGAGGAGGAGGAAGGTGAGAGTGAGACAAAGAGCGAAATAAGAGCTTCAAAGGCTA
TCTCTAAGCAGTATGAAGGTTAAGTATCTAGTTCTTGACTAGATTTAAAAGAGATTTCGACTAGTTATGT
ACCTGGAGTTTGGATATAGGAATGTGTTGTGGTAACGAAATGTAAGGGGGAGGAAAGAAAAAGTCGGTCA
AGAGGTAACTCTAAGTCGGCCATTCCTTTTTGGGAGGCGCTAACCATAAACGGCATGGTCGACTTAGAGT
TAGCTCAGGGAATTTAGGGAGTTATCTGCGACCACCGAGGAACGGCGGAATGCCAAAGAATCCCGATGGA
GCTCTAGCTGGCGGTTGACAACCCCACCTTTTGGCGTTTCTGCGGCGTTGCAGGCGGGACTGGATACTTC
GTAGAACCAGAAAGGCAAGGCAGAACGCGCTCAGCAAGAGTGTTGGAAGTGATAGCATGATGTGCCTTGT
TAACTAGGTCAAAATCTGCAGTATGCTTGATGTTATCCAAAGTGTGAGAGAGGAAGGTCCAAACATACAC
GATTGGGAGAGGGCCTAGGTATAAGAGTTTTTGAGTAGAACGCATGTGAGCCCAGCCATCTCGAGGAGAT
TAAACACGGGCCGGCATTTGATGGCTATGTTAGTACCCCAATGGAAACGGTGAGAGTCCAGTGGTCGCAG
ATAACTCCCTAAATTCCCTGAGCTAACTCTAAGTCGACCATGCCGTTTATGGTTAGCGCCTCCCAAAAAG
GAATGGCCGACTTAGAGTTACCTCTTGACCGACTTTTTCTTTCCTCCCCCTTACATTTCGTTACCACAAC
ACATTCCTATATCCAAACTCCAGGTACATAACTAGTCGAAATCTCTTTTAAATCTAGTCAAGAACTAGAT
ACTTAACCTTCATACTGCTTAGAGATAGCCTTTGAAGCTCTTATTTCGCTCTTTGTCTCACTCTCACCTT
CCTCCTCCTCCTCCAATCCTTTTTGCTCGGGACTAGTCCAAGACTAGTCAACGATTAGTATGCCGAGCAT
TCGCGATAACGATCTCCGAAAGTCCCCAGAGTACTGTCACTATCTCGAGGCAGTTAAGGACGGGGAGCTT
ACGCTGCCGGATTTCAAGATAGTAAGCCGACCCGACTAGCTTTAAGCCTAGTTACTGACTAGTCCACAGG
ACGACAATGGCGTGCCTGATATCCATCCATATGAAGTCTACTGCCGAGTGAAGGGATGCCTCAAGCGTAC
AGTGAGTCTACTGCTATACTAGTTTCTGACTAGTTATTAACTAGTTGACAGGTTCCCTCTGCCAACAGAA
ACATATTGGTCAAGCACTTGAAGGACAAGAACTCCCACGGCATGGAGTTTACATTGCACAATGGACCTCC
CACTATGAAGGAACTGATGGAGGCCAAAGGCAAGTCCTATCTAGATTACTTGGTGACTAGTCCCTGACTA
GTCAAGTAGCATGGTATGAAGGCTTGTTTGAAGGCACTGTTCTCCCAACCCCGACTCCTACCAAGAAGCG
CAAGCGAGCTGCGTAAGTTTCTGTGAGTCTAACTAGTGTATTAGCTAATATATAGCAGCACCAAGTCCAA
GGACCACAATACTAAGGGTGTCGAGAATTCGTGAGTTTCTTCTCCCATTTCAACTAGTCCTTGACTAGTC
ACTAACTACTTTGCAGCAACGAGGGTGAAGCTGGAAATGATCAGGACAATGGCGAGGGCCCGTAAGTACA
GCCATTCAATGCAGACTAGTTGCTAACTAATCTGTGACTAGTTCAAGTGGTCCGTACGCCGTGCATACCC
CTGTGACTGGTAGGAATTTGAGCAAGCCTGTCTTGCCGCGCGATGAGAAAGGAAGGGCAAGTTACATTCA
GCCCCGTACCTAGGATCAGTGCTAATTTATAACCTCTAGCCACTCTTTATGCAGATCCGCCGTGAGGGTA
GCAAGGCAGCTAAATCAGCTGGTGAGAAAGGAACCATACCCTGCAAGACCTGTCGCAACGCAAAGGGCAA
AGGTAAGCTATCCAAGCTAGTTTGGGACTAGATTCTAACTAGTCTCAGCACCGTGTGGTTCAAAGCCATA
TTGCGAGTTTTGGCGCTTTTTCTCATCGATTGACGAGGCAAAGGGAGCGAGTATGCAACCTCGTAAGTCA
GACTCAGACAAAGACCAACTAGTTATTGACCAGTCTTCTAGAAGGCTCTGTTGTGGATCTTGAGGCCCTG
GAGAGTTCCTCCAACAATCCGGAGACAAGCAAGTCCTCGTCGGACTAGTCACTAACTAGACTCTAACTAG
TTGCAGACATGGATAATGCAAAAGAGACAAGCAATGAAGAAAGTGGTAAGACATTTCTCCTTTGTGGTTC
TGGACTAGTCTTCGACTAGTCACAGTCTTAAACAAGGAAAATGAGCATGAAAATGAGGAGGAAAAGGCTG
CTGAGCCCGAGGAAGTGCAGGGTGATGGCAGACATGGTAGGTTAATACCTTGTTAGTTATTGCTAGTCAC
TGACTAGTCAATAACTAGTCTCTGAACACCTTGCAATCACTCCGTTTGCGCAGCTGAACAGTGGTGAGGA
TAATAGTAGTAAGTTATTCTAGCTTCAGAGTTATAGGAGACTAGATACTAACTAGTATTAGTTGCAACTA
ACCTGGATCTCAGAGACTTTGGCCTCAATCTAGAATCTATCTAGTTGTCAACTAGACTGTGGTATCATTG
TCTTTTATTTTCCTAGTCCTGGAACTAGCTTCTAACTAGTCTCCCTAATATGTGGCTGTCTTGTTTTTTT
TTTTGTTTCCCTACCCGGATATCTAGTCCCCTTCTAGGTTCTGTTAACCTCTCGGGCTCTGATTTAGTTT
AACGCAAACCTGAGATTAGTTTCTAACTAGTCTCTAGGTTTTCTATCCACCTTTAATTGTAATAATAAAT
ACAAGCAACGTTTATACGTCAAAAGCATTTATAAACTTTTACCCTAAAGTAGCTTGCTTGTGTGTTTAGT
TTATAATTAGTCTCTTATTAATTTGATGTAGGTAAGCCCGCCACAAATATATATTTTTAACAAGATACCG
TGGAAAAACTTCGTGCTATCACAAAACAGTATACAAAAAATAAGCTTAACAATCTATTCTCCGCTTGGTG
ATGCTAAAGGGCTTTCAATAGACCTTGTAAGTGAAGGAGATGGAGCCGTCAATCCGCTACCCTGCCTCTG
GTCAGTTGGTCTCAGCAATGTACCCTGTGAGTCTTGATAGACTAGTTGGTGACTAGTCTCTGTAGATGGA
ACAAATGGTGCTTGAGAGGGCACGTATGGCAGAGCTCCAGTCATCTGCGGAACATATACTGGGCCCGGGA
AGATCTCATGGTCATAGCTGTTTCCGCTGAGGGTTTAATGATCACATAGATGCTCGGTTGACAGGACCAC
CTATAGCAAGTACTTTGTAGGAGGTTCTCCTAACGCTTGGCTTCAAATCCAATCAGGATATCAGTGAGTT
ACTGTTTGTCATCGCATCCTCATGAAGTCGCTCAACAGCCACTGAGAAGCAAATATTTGGGAGACCATCC
CTGATGTTGAAATTTTACGCTGGAGCCCATTCACCGGTGAGCTCGGGGACAGTCTGGCCAGTGGAGCGGA
AAATCTTCAACTAACTCTGATTGGTACCACAGGTAGCCCCACAGAACAAACCGAGCAAACATGAAAATTT
TCGCTTGAGGTTAGCGCACTCGCTAGCGCCTGCCCGCAAATATAAAAGGCCCCGAAATCCCATGCATTTT
GGAAATCAAGCGACTCTACGTATGTCATCCCCCTCCCTACCTTTGGGAAAACCTCTCAACTGCAAGTCAG
AACATTTTGCTAACAGCGCATCATTGGTCTAGTGGTAGAATTCATCGTTGCCATCGATGAGGCCCGTGTT
CGATTCACGGATGATGCAGGCGGAGTATCATAACATCGGTTTTAGAGCTAGAAATAGCAAGTTAAAATAA
GGCTAGTCCGTTATCAACTTGAAAAAGTGGCACCGAGTCGGTGCTTTTGCATCATTGGTCTAGTGGTAGA
ATTCATCGTTGCCATCGATGAGGCCCGTGTTCGATTCACGGATGATGCATGTCAATTTTTACACTTGATG
TTGGTGTAATCAGGCGATCAGAGTTTGCTCAAATTCTCTCTTGTTTTAGATTCTGAAGAATATAATTTTT
ACATGACTAGTTCATTTTACTTCCAAGTAGACTATTTGTAGATTGAGATTGCCGTCAACTTTATTCATAG
AATCACATTAAATTGCTCATTGACCTGCATGTCTATGCACACATTCACATCTATCTTCTCAGGGTATTAA
GACCTCAGCCGAGACAGCAGAATCACCGCCCAAGTTAAGCCTTTGTGCTGATCATGCTCTCGAACGGGCC
AAGTTCGGGAAAAGCAAAGGAGCGTTTAGTGAGGGGCAATTTGACTCACCTCCCAGGCAACAGATGAGGG
GGGCAAAAAGAAAGAAATTTTCGTGAGTCAATATGGATTCCGAGCATCATTTTCTTGCGGTCTATCTTGC
TACGTATGTTGATCTTGACGCTGTGGATCAAGCAACGCCACTCGCTCGCTCCATCGCAGGCTGGTCGCAG
ACAAATTAAAAGGCGGCAAACTCGTACAGCCGCGGGGTTGTCCGCTGCAAAGTACAGAGTGATAAAAGCC
GCCATGCGACCATCAACGCGTTGATGCCCAGCTTTTTCGATCCGAGAATCCACCGTAGAGGCGATAGCAA
GTAAAGAAAAGCTAAACAAAAAAAAATTTCTGCCCCTAAGCCATGAAAACGAGATGGGGTGGAGCAGAAC
CAAGGAAAGAGTCGCGCTGGGCTGCCGTTCCGGAAGGTGTTGTAAAGGCTCGACGCCCAAGGTGGGAGTC
TAGGAGAAGAATTTGCATCGGGAGTGGGGCGGGTTACCCCTCCATATCCAATGACAGATATCTACCAGCC
AAGGGTTTGAGCCCGCCCGCTTAGTCGTCGTCCTCGCTTGCCCCTCCATAAAAGGATTTCCCCTCCCCCT
CCCACAAAATTTTCTTTCCCTTCCTCTCCTTGTCCGCTTCAGTACGTATATCTTCCCTTCCCTCGCTTCT
CTCCTCCATCCTTCTTTCATCCATCTCCTGCTAACTTCTCTGCTCAGCACCTCTACGCATTACTAGCCGT
AGTATCTGAGCACTTCTCCCTTTTATATTCCACAAAACATAACACAACCTTCACCATGGACAAGAAGTAT
AGCATCGGGCTGGACATTGGAACGAACTCGGTTGGTTGGGCTGTGATTACGGACGAATACAAGGTGCCAT
CCAAGAAGTTTAAGGTCCTGGGAAACACCGACCGTCACTCAATCAAGAAGAATCTCATTGGAGCCCTGCT
CTTCGATAGTGGGGAGACCGCCGAAGCTACTCGACTGAAGCGAACGGCTCGCCGGCGTTATACACGACGC
AAGAATCGCATCTGCTACCTCCAGGAGATTTTCAGCAACGAAATGGCTAAGGTTGATGACTCATTCTTTC
ATCGACTCGAAGAAAGTTTCTTGGTCGAGGAGGATAAGAAGCACGAGCGCCATCCGATCTTTGGTAACAT
TGTGGATGAGGTTGCCTATCACGAAAAGTACCCAACTATCTATCATCTTCGTAAGAAGCTGGTCGATAGC
ACGGACAAGGCTGATTTGCGACTTATCTACCTGGCACTCGCGCACATGATTAAGTTCCGCGGCCATTTTC
TTATCGAGGGTGACCTGAACCCCGATAATTCTGACGTTGATAAGCTCTTCATCCAGTTGGTCCAAACCTA
CAATCAGCTGTTTGAGGAAAACCCTATTAATGCATCTGGCGTGGACGCCAAGGCTATCCTTTCGGCGCGC
CTGTCTAAGTCGCGGCGTTTGGAGAACCTTATCGCACAACTCCCCGGCGAAAAGAAGAACGGCCTCTTCG
GTAATTTGATTGCGTTGTCACTTGGTCTGACTCCTAACTTCAAGAGTAATTTTGACCTGGCAGAGGATGC
GAAGCTCCAGTTGTCTAAGGATACGTATGATGACGATCTCGACAACTTGCTTGCCCAAATCGGTGACCAG
TACGCTGATCTTTTCCTGGCCGCTAAGAATCTCTCAGATGCAATCCTGCTCAGTGACATTTTGCGGGTCA
ACACCGAGATTACTAAGGCCCCCCTGTCAGCTAGTATGATCAAGCGGTATGATGAGCACCATCAGGACCT
CACCTTGCTTAAGGCCCTCGTGCGTCAGCAATTGCCTGAGAAGTATAAGGAAATCTTCTTTGACCAATCC
AAGAACGGATACGCAGGGTATATTGATGGCGGTGCGAGCCAGGAGGAATTCTACAAGTTTATCAAGCCGA
TTTTGGAGAAGATGGACGGCACTGAGGAACTGCTCGTCAAGCTGAATCGCGAAGATTTGCTTCGTAAGCA
ACGAACGTTCGACAACGGCTCCATCCCGCACCAGATTCATCTGGGCGAGCTCCACGCCATCCTTCGACGC
CAGGAAGATTTCTACCCATTTCTGAAGGACAACCGTGAGAAGATCGAAAAGATTCTTACATTCCGAATCC
CCTACTATGTGGGACCTTTGGCCCGTGGGAATTCCCGATTTGCTTGGATGACCCGAAAGAGCGAGGAAAC
CATCACTCCGTGGAACTTCGAGGAAGTCGTGGACAAGGGTGCATCCGCGCAGAGCTTCATTGAGCGGATG
ACCAATTTTGATAAGAACCTTCCGAATGAAAAGGTCCTGCCAAAGCATTCGCTGCTCTACGAGTATTTCA
CCGTGTATAACGAACTGACTAAGGTCAAGTACGTGACGGAGGGAATGCGGAAGCCAGCCTTCCTCTCAGG
GGAACAAAAGAAGGCTATCGTCGATTTGCTTTTTAAGACCAATCGTAAAGTGACTGTTAAGCAGCTGAAG
GAGGATTATTTCAAGAAGATTGAATGTTTCGACTCCGTCGAGATCAGCGGCGTGGAAGATCGCTTTAACG
CTTCCCTCGGTACCTACCACGACCTGCTCAAGATCATTAAGGACAAGGATTTCCTCGATAACGAGGAAAA
TGAGGACATCTTGGAAGATATTGTCCTCACGTTGACACTTTTTGAGGACCGCGAAATGATCGAGGAACGG
CTCAAGACATATGCCCATTTGTTCGACGATAAGGTGATGAAGCAGCTGAAGCGGCGTCGATACACCGGAT
GGGGTCGCCTTAGCCGGAAGCTGATCAACGGCATTCGAGATAAGCAATCTGGTAAGACTATCTTGGATTT
CCTTAAGTCGGACGGCTTCGCCAACCGCAATTTTATGCAGCTTATTCACGACGATTCCCTGACGTTCAAG
GAGGACATCCAGAAGGCACAAGTCTCAGGACAAGGGGATTCCCTGCACGAGCATATCGCCAACCTGGCTG
GATCCCCGGCGATCAAGAAGGGGATTCTTCAGACCGTCAAGGTTGTCGACGAGCTGGTCAAGGTGATGGG
CCGTCATAAGCCAGAAAACATCGTGATTGAGATGGCCCGAGAAAATCAGACCACTCAAAAGGGTCAGAAG
AACAGCCGCGAGCGGATGAAGCGGATCGAGGAAGGCATTAAGGAACTTGGTTCTCAGATCCTGAAGGAGC
ACCCTGTTGAAAACACACAGCTCCAAAATGAGAAGCTGTATCTCTACTATTTGCAAAATGGACGCGACAT
GTACGTCGATCAGGAGCTCGACATTAACCGGTTGTCGGACTACGATGTTGACCATATCGTCCCGCAATCC
TTCCTTAAGGACGATAGCATTGATAACAAGGTGCTGACTCGCTCAGATAAGAACCGGGGCAAGTCCGACA
ATGTTCCAAGCGAGGAAGTGGTTAAGAAGATGAAGAACTACTGGCGCCAATTGCTTAATGCCAAGCTCAT
CACACAGCGCAAGTTTGACAACTTGACCAAGGCCGAGCGGGGAGGGCTGAGTGAACTCGATAAGGCTGGC
TTCATCAAGCGTCAACTCGTGGAGACGCGACAGATCACAAAGCACGTTGCTCAGATTCTGGACTCCCGGA
TGAACACAAAGTACGACGAGAATGATAAGCTCATCCGTGAAGTTAAGGTCATTACCCTCAAGTCTAAGTT
GGTGTCGGATTTCCGCAAGGACTTCCAATTTTATAAGGTTCGGGAGATCAACAATTATCACCATGCACAT
GATGCGTACCTCAACGCAGTCGTGGGAACTGCGCTCATCAAGAAGTATCCCAAGTTGGAGTCCGAATTCG
TCTACGGGGATTATAAGGTTTACGACGTCCGCAAGATGATCGCCAAGAGTGAGCAGGAAATTGGCAAGGC
CACGGCTAAGTATTTCTTTTACTCCAACATCATGAATTTCTTTAAGACGGAGATCACACTCGCCAATGGA
GAAATCCGTAAGCGACCTTTGATTGAGACCAACGGCGAGACTGGTGAAATCGTTTGGGATAAGGGGCGCG
ACTTCGCTACCGTGCGGAAGGTTCTGAGCATGCCGCAAGTCAATATCGTCAAGAAAACCGAGGTGCAGAC
AGGCGGTTTCTCTAAGGAATCGATTCTTCCAAAGCGTAACTCTGACAAGCTGATCGCTCGAAAGAAGGAT
TGGGACCCCAAGAAGTATGGAGGGTTCGATTCTCCTACAGTGGCATACTCGGTTCTCGTTGTCGCGAAGG
TTGAGAAGGGAAAGTCTAAGAAGCTGAAGTCGGTCAAGGAACTGCTCGGGATCACCATTATGGAGCGCTC
CAGCTTCGAAAAGAATCCCATCGACTTTCTCGAGGCCAAGGGCTATAAGGAAGTCAAGAAGGATCTTATC
ATTAAGCTGCCTAAGTACTCTTTGTTCGAGCTTGAAAACGGTCGAAAGCGAATGCTCGCATCGGCAGGAG
AGTTGCAGAAGGGGAATGAATTGGCACTTCCCTCAAAGTACGTGAACTTCCTGTATCTCGCGTCCCACTA
CGAGAAGCTGAAGGGTAGCCCTGAGGACAACGAACAGAAGCAACTTTTTGTTGAGCAACACAAGCATTAT
CTGGATGAGATCATTGAACAGATTTCAGAGTTCAGTAAGCGCGTCATCCTCGCCGATGCTAATCTCGACA
AGGTGTTGTCGGCCTACAACAAGCACCGTGACAAGCCGATCCGAGAGCAGGCTGAAAATATCATTCATCT
GTTCACCCTCACTAACTTGGGAGCACCAGCAGCGTTCAAGTATTTTGATACGACAATCGACCGTAAGCGA
TACACGTCCACAAAGGAGGTGCTTGATGCGACCCTGATTCATCAATCCATCACTGGGCTCTATGAAACCC
GTATCGACCTTAGTCAACTGGGGGGCGACCCTCCCAAGAAGAAGCGCAAGGTCTGAGCGGACATTCGATT
TATGCCGTTATGACTTCCTTAAAAAAGCCTTTACGAATGAAAGAAATGGAATTAGACTTGTTATGTAGTT
GATTCTACAATGGATTATGATTCCTGAACTTCAAATCCGCTGTTCATTATTAATCTCAGCTCTTCCCGTA
AAGCCAATGTTGAAACTATTCGTAAATGTACCTCGTTTTGCGTGTACCTTGCTTATCACGTGATATTACA
TGACCTGGACAGAGTTCTGCGCGAAAGTCATAACGTAAATCCCGGGCGGTAGGTGCGTCCCGGGCGGAAG
GTAGTTTTCTCGTCCACCCCAACGCGTTTATCAACCTCAACTTTCAACAACCATCATGCCACCAAAAGCG
CGTAAAACAAAGCGAGATTTGATTGAGCAAGAGGGCAGGATCCAATGCGCGATTCAAGACATTAAAAATG
GAAAATTTCAAAAAATTGCGCCCGCAGCGCGTGCATACAAAATTCATCCCAATACAAGTGTAATTCCTCG
TGTACTGTGTAAGCGCCCACTAGGTAATATGACATGATTACGAATTCGAGCTCGGTACCCGGCCGGGGAT
CCTCTAGACGTGGAGTTACCAGTGATTGACCAATGTTTTATCTTCTACAGTTCTGCCTGTCTACCCCATT
CTAGCTGTACCTGACTACAGAGTAGTTTAATTGTGGTTGACCCCACAGTCGGAGGCGGAGGAATACAGCA
CCGATGTGGCCTGTCTCCATCCAGATTGGCACGCAATTTTTACACGCGGAAAAGATCGAGATAGAGTACG
ACTTTAAATTTAGTCCCCGGCGGCTTCTATTTTAGAATATTTGAGATTTGATTCTCAAGCAATTGATTTG
GTTGGGTCACCCTCAATTGGATAATATACCTCATTGCTCGGCTACTTCAACTCATCAATCACCGTCATAC
CCCGCATATAACCCTCCATTCCCACGATGTCGTCCAAGTCGCAATTGACTTACGGTGCTCGAGCCAGCAA
GCACCCCAATCCTCTGGCAAAGAGACTTTTTGAGATTGCCGAAGCAAAGAAGACAAACGTTACCGTCTCT
GCTGATGTGACGACAACCCGAGAACTCCTGGACCTCGCTGACCGTACGGAAGCTGTTGGATCCAATACAT
ATGCCGTCTAGCAATGGACTAATCAACTTTTGATGATACAGGTCTCGGTCCCTACATCGCCGTCATCAAG
ACACACATCGACATCCTCACCGATTTCAGCGTCGACACTATCAATGGCCTGAATGTGCTGGCTCAAAAGT
ACAACTTTTTGATCTTCGAGGACCGCAAATTCATCGACATCGGCAATACCGTCCAGAAGCAATACCACGG
CGGTGCTCTGAGGATCTCCGAATGGGCCCACATTATCAACTGCAGCGTTCTCCCTGGCGAGGGCATCGTC
GAGGCTCTGGCCCAGACCGCATCTGCGCAAGACTTCCCCTATGGTCCTGAGAGAGGACTGTTGGTCCTGG
CAGAGATGACCCCCAAAGGATCGCTGGCTACGGGCGAGTATACCAAGGCATCGGTTGACTACGCTCGCAA
ATACAAGAACTTCGTTATGGGTTTCGTGTCGACGCGGGCCCTGACGGAAGTGCAGTCGGATGTGTCTTCA
GCCTCGGAGGATGAAGATTTCGTGGTCTTCACGACGGGTGTGAACCTCTCTTCCAAAGGAGATAAGCTTG
GACAGCAATACCAGACTCCTGCATCGGCTATTGGACGCGGTGCCGACTTTATCATCGCCGGTCGAGGCAT
CTACGCTGCTCCCGACCCGGTTGAAGCTGCACAGCGGTACCAGAAAGAAGGCTGGGAAGCTTATATGGCC
AGAGTATGCGGCAAGTCATGATTTCCTCTTGGAGCAAAAGTGTAGTGCCAGTACGAGTGTTGTGGAGGAA
GGCTGCATACATTGTGCCTGTCATTAAACGATGAGCTCGTCCGTATTGGCCCCTGTAATGCCATGTTTTC
CGCCCCCAATCGTCAAGGTTTTCCCTTTGTTAGATTCCTACCAGTCATCTAGCAAGGCGGCCGCAGCTAG
CACAATTGAGGCATCCCCACTACCGCATTAAGACCTCAGCGCGGCCGCAAATTTAAATAAAATGAAGTGA
AGTTCCTATACTTTCTAGAGAATAGGAACTTCTATAGTGAGTCGAATAAGGGCGACACAAAATTTATTCT
AAATGCATAATAAATACTGATAACATCTTATAGTTTGTATTATATTTTGTATTATCGTTGACATGTATAA
TTTTGATATCAAAAACTGATTTTCCCTTTATTATTTTCGAGATTTATTTTCTTAATTCTCTTTAACAAAC
TAGAAATATTGTATATACAAAAAATCATAAATAATAGATGAATAGTTTAATTATAGGTGTTCATCAATCG
AAAAAGCAACGTATCTTATTTAAAGTGCGTTGCTTTTTTCTCATTTATAAGGTTAAATAATTCTCATATA
TCAAGCAAAGTGACAGGCGCCCTTAAATATTCTGACAAATGCTCTTTCCCTAAACTCCCCCCATAAAAAA
ACCCGCCGAAGCGGGTTTTTACGTTATTTGCGGATTAACGATTACTCGTTATCAGAACCGCCCAGGGGGC
CCGAGCTTAAGACTGGCCGTCGTTTTACAACACAGAAAGAGTTTGTAGAAACGCAAAAAGGCCATCCGTC
AGGGGCCTTCTGCTTAGTTTGATGCCTGGCAGTTCCCTACTCTCGCCTTCCGCTTCCTCGCTCACTGACT
CGCTGCGCTCGGTCGTTCGGCTGCGGCGAGCGGTATCAGCTCACTCAAAGGCGGTAATACGGTTATCCAC
AGAATCAGGGGATAACGCAGGAAAGAACATGTGAGCAAAAGGCCAGCAAAAGGCCAGGAACCGTAAAAAG
GCCGCGTTGCTGGCGTTTTTCCATAGGCTCCGCCCCCCTGACGAGCATCACAAAAATCGACGCTCAAGTC
AGAGGTGGCGAAACCCGACAGGACTATAAAGATACCAGGCGTTTCCCCCTGGAAGCTCCCTCGTGCGCTC
TCCTGTTCCGACCCTGCCGCTTACCGGATACCTGTCCGCCTTTCTCCCTTCGGGAAGCGTGGCGCTTTCT
CATAGCTCACGCTGTAGGTATCTCAGTTCGGTGTAGGTCGTTCGCTCCAAGCTGGGCTGTGTGCACGAAC
CCCCCGTTCAGCCCGACCGCTGCGCCTTATCCGGTAACTATCGTCTTGAGTCCAACCCGGTAAGACACGA
CTTATCGCCACTGGCAGCAGCCACTGGTAACAGGATTAGCAGAGCGAGGTATGTAGGCGGTGCTACAGAG
TTCTTGAAGTGGTGGGCTAACTACGGCTACACTAGAAGAACAGTATTTGGTATCTGCGCTCTGCTGAAGC
CAGTTACCTTCGGAAAAAGAGTTGGTAGCTCTTGATCCGGCAAACAAACCACCGCTGGTAGCGGTGGTTT
TTTTGTTTGCAAGCAGCAGATTACGCGCAGAAAAAAAGGATCTCAAGAAGATCCTTTGATCTTTTCTACG
GGGTCTGACGCTCAGTGGAACGACGCGCGCGTAACTCACGTTAAGGGATTTTGGTCATGAGCTTGCGCCG
TCCCGTCAAGTCAGCGTAATGCTCTGCTT
